>Addgene plasmid #50759 | pEGFP-N1-Cdc42BPB | addgene partial sequence | sequence record 77657 | EGFP-N 5'-CGTCGCCGTCCAGCTCGACCAG-3'
CCATGGTGGCGACCGGTGCGGTGTCACAGGCCGGCTGCTCCAGGCCTTCGAGGGGGAGCTGGCTCCTGTG
GGGGGAGTTGGGGCTCGGTGGGCCGCTGGGGTTGGAGCTATTCGATGGAGTTGAGTGTTTGGTGGAGTCC
GAATCAGGCTCTTTGTCAAAGTCCTGGTCTGGATCAGACATACTTCTCAGAGGCACAGTCACGCTAGGCT
CCGATCCACCTGATGAGGGCCACGAGATGTAGGGCTTGTTCCTGGATGGAGGCTGGCGAGCCAGGTTGGT
GGGAGCGGGGCCCGGCCTTTCCTCCTGGGAGGGGGGCACAGCACTCAGAGGCAGGTCCATGAGCACCTGC
ATGCCGTCGCCTGGGCCCATGTGGGCCACGTGGTTGAAGTTGGTTGGGTTGGATATCATTTTGGATCTCA
ATTCTGGGTCTCTAAGCATCTCTCGCCTCTGCTGCAGTCTCTCTTCCTCTGGGACCTTGAAGACGAACCG
CCTTTTGCTCCTGGTGCGCAGCATCTGCTTCTTGCTGTTGTCGGAGGTGTCCGGCACGTTGAGAACCGCT
CCCGAGAACTTGCTCTTGAAGTAGATCAAGCGTGGAGGCTCGCAGTTGAGGAGGTTGAGGGTGCCTTCAG
AGTTCAGGGGCCTTATCCTCCGCAGGCCGATGGTCTGCACCCACTCCATGGTGCGCACATCAAAGACGTC
CACGCCATACTCGCTGTACACCGTGACGTGGGTGG
