[The description below was written by a language model from this plasmid's Addgene catalogue record.]
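Description:
pEGFP-N1-Cdc42BPB is a mammalian expression plasmid built on the Clontech pEGFP-N1 backbone (about 4.7 kb without insert) and carrying the human CDC42BPB coding sequence, which encodes Cdc42 binding protein kinase beta, also known as MRCKB. The insert sits downstream of the CMV promoter, a strong constitutive promoter in most mammalian cell lines, and upstream of the EGFP coding sequence supplied by the backbone. The kinase is therefore produced as a fusion protein with EGFP at its C terminus. The plasmid is propagated in E. coli under kanamycin selection. The record lists the copy number and cloning method as unknown, gives no insert size, and includes no feature table, so other backbone elements such as the replication origin, polyadenylation signal and any mammalian selection cassette are not documented here. It also does not say whether the insert is full length or carries any mutations.

The stated purpose is expression of EGFP-tagged Cdc42BPB. Such a construct is typically introduced into cultured mammalian cells by transfection, allowing the subcellular distribution of the kinase to be followed by fluorescence microscopy or the fusion protein to be detected and isolated through the EGFP moiety. The associated publication concerns how Rap1 strengthens endothelial cell junctions by spatially controlling myosin II activity and actin organization. This suggests the plasmid was used to examine this kinase in the context of cytoskeletal regulation at endothelial cell–cell contacts.
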