Addgene plasmid #50759: pEGFP-N1-Cdc42BPB
Purpose: expression of EGFP tagged Cdc42BPB
Depositing lab: Naoki Mochizuki. Depositing organization: National Cerebral and Cardiovascular Center Research Institute. Publication: Rap1 potentiates endothelial cell junctions by spatially controlling myosin II activity and actin organization. Ando K, Fukuhara S, Moriya T, Obara Y, Nakahata N, Mochizuki N. J Cell Biol. 2013 Sep 16;202(6):901-16. doi: 10.1083/jcb.201301115. Epub 2013 Sep 9. PubMed 24019534.
Backbone
  Vector backbone: pEGFP-N1
  Backbone manufacturer: Clontech
  Backbone size w/o insert (bp): 4700
  Vector type: Mammalian Expression
Growth in bacteria
  Bacterial resistance: Kanamycin, 50 μg/mL
  Growth temperature: 37°C
  Growth strain: DH5alpha
  Copy number: Unknown
Gene/Insert
  Gene/Insert name: Cdc42BPB (alt name: Cdc42 binding protein kinase beta)
  Species: H. sapiens (human)
  Entrez Gene: CDC42BPB (a.k.a. MRCKB)
  Promoter: CMV
  Tag / fusion protein: EGFP (C terminal on backbone)
  Cloning method: Unknown
  Sequencing primers: 5′ CMV-F; 3′ EGFP-N
Terms and licenses: Academic/Nonprofit Terms; Industry Terms: Not Available to Industry
How to cite: pEGFP-N1-Cdc42BPB was a gift from Naoki Mochizuki (Addgene plasmid # 50759 ; http://n2t.net/addgene:50759 ; RRID:Addgene_50759)
