LOCUS       Exported 10093 bp ds-DNA circular SYN 12-MAY-2021
DEFINITION  expression of EGFP tagged Cdc42BPB.
ACCESSION   .
VERSION     .
KEYWORDS    pEGFP-N1-Cdc42BPB
SOURCE      synthetic DNA construct
  ORGANISM  synthetic DNA construct
REFERENCE   1 (bases 1 to 10093)
  AUTHORS   Ando K, Fukuhara S, Moriya T, Obara Y, Nakahata N, Mochizuki N
  TITLE     Rap1 potentiates endothelial cell junctions by spatially controlling
            myosin II activity and actin organization.
  JOURNAL   J Cell Biol. 2013 Sep 16;202(6):901-16. doi: 10.1083/jcb.201301115.
            Epub 2013 Sep 9.
  PUBMED    24019534
REFERENCE   2 (bases 1 to 10093)
  AUTHORS   .
  TITLE     Direct Submission
  JOURNAL   Exported May 12, 2021 from SnapGene Server 1.1.58
            http://www.snapgene.com
FEATURES             Location/Qualifiers
     source          1..10093
                     /organism="synthetic DNA construct"
                     /mol_type="other DNA"
     enhancer        61..364
                     /label=CMV enhancer
                     /note="human cytomegalovirus immediate early enhancer"
     promoter        365..568
                     /label=CMV promoter
                     /note="human cytomegalovirus (CMV) immediate early
                     promoter"
     primer_bind     519..539
                     /label=CMV-F
                     /note="Human CMV immediate early promoter, forward primer"
     regulatory      6033..6042
                     /regulatory_class="other"
                     /note="vertebrate consensus sequence for strong initiation
                     of translation (Kozak, 1987)"
     CDS             6039..6758
                     /codon_start=1
                     /product="the original enhanced GFP (Yang et al., 1996)"
                     /label=EGFP
                     /note="mammalian codon-optimized"
                     /translation="MVSKGEELFTGVVPILVELDGDVNGHKFSVSGEGEGDATYGKLTL
                     KFICTTGKLPVPWPTLVTTLTYGVQCFSRYPDHMKQHDFFKSAMPEGYVQERTIFFKDD
                     GNYKTRAEVKFEGDTLVNRIELKGIDFKEDGNILGHKLEYNYNSHNVYIMADKQKNGIK
                     VNFKIRHNIEDGSVQLADHYQQNTPIGDGPVLLPDNHYLSTQSALSKDPNEKRDHMVLL
                     EFVTAAGITLGMDELYK"
     CDS             6039..6755
                     /codon_start=1
                     /product="enhanced GFP"
                     /label=EGFP
                     /translation="MVSKGEELFTGVVPILVELDGDVNGHKFSVSGEGEGDATYGKLTL
                     KFICTTGKLPVPWPTLVTTLTYGVQCFSRYPDHMKQHDFFKSAMPEGYVQERTIFFKDD
                     GNYKTRAEVKFEGDTLVNRIELKGIDFKEDGNILGHKLEYNYNSHNVYIMADKQKNGIK
                     VNFKIRHNIEDGSVQLADHYQQNTPIGDGPVLLPDNHYLSTQSALSKDPNEKRDHMVLL
                     EFVTAAGITLGMDELYK"
     primer_bind     complement(6084..6105)
                     /label=EGFP-N
                     /note="EGFP, reverse primer"
     primer_bind     complement(6345..6364)
                     /label=EXFP-R
                     /note="For distinguishing EGFP variants, reverse primer"
     primer_bind     6692..6713
                     /label=EGFP-C
                     /note="EGFP, forward primer"
     polyA_signal    6881..7002
                     /label=SV40 poly(A) signal
                     /note="SV40 polyadenylation signal"
     primer_bind     complement(6918..6937)
                     /label=SV40pA-R
                     /note="SV40 polyA, reverse primer"
     primer_bind     6972..6991
                     /label=EBV-rev
                     /note="SV40 polyA terminator, reverse primer"
     rep_origin      complement(7009..7464)
                     /direction=LEFT
                     /label=f1 ori
                     /note="f1 bacteriophage origin of replication; arrow
                     indicates direction of (+) strand synthesis"
     primer_bind     complement(7146..7167)
                     /label=F1ori-F
                     /note="F1 origin, forward primer"
     primer_bind     7358..7377
                     /label=F1ori-R
                     /note="F1 origin, reverse primer"
     promoter        7491..7595
                     /gene="bla"
                     /label=AmpR promoter
     promoter        7597..7954
                     /label=SV40 promoter
                     /note="SV40 enhancer and early promoter"
     primer_bind     complement(7620..7640)
                     /label=pBABE 3'
                     /note="SV40 enhancer, reverse primer for pBABE vectors"
     rep_origin      7805..7940
                     /label=SV40 ori
                     /note="SV40 origin of replication"
     primer_bind     7867..7886
                     /label=SV40pro-F
                     /note="SV40 promoter/origin, forward primer"
     CDS             7989..8783
                     /codon_start=1
                     /gene="aph(3')-II (or nptII)"
                     /product="aminoglycoside phosphotransferase from Tn5"
                     /label=NeoR/KanR
                     /note="confers resistance to neomycin, kanamycin, and G418
                     (Geneticin(R))"
                     /translation="MIEQDGLHAGSPAAWVERLFGYDWAQQTIGCSDAAVFRLSAQGRP
                     VLFVKTDLSGALNELQDEAARLSWLATTGVPCAAVLDVVTEAGRDWLLLGEVPGQDLLS
                     SHLAPAEKVSIMADAMRRLHTLDPATCPFDHQAKHRIERARTRMEAGLVDQDDLDEEHQ
                     GLAPAELFARLKASMPDGEDLVVTHGDACLPNIMVENGRFSGFIDCGRLGVADRYQDIA
                     LATRDIAEELGGEWADRFLVLYGIAAPDSQRIAFYRLLDEFF"
     primer_bind     complement(8043..8062)
                     /label=Neo-R
                     /note="Neomycin resistance gene, reverse primer"
     primer_bind     8653..8672
                     /label=Neo-F
                     /note="Neomycin resistance gene, forward primer"
     primer_bind     complement(8971..8990)
                     /label=TK-pA-R
                     /note="Thymidine kinase polyA, reverse primer"
     polyA_signal    9015..9062
                     /label=HSV TK poly(A) signal
                     /note="herpes simplex virus thymidine kinase
                     polyadenylation signal (Cole and Stacy, 1985)"
     rep_origin      9391..9979
                     /direction=RIGHT
                     /label=ori
                     /note="high-copy-number ColE1/pMB1/pBR322/pUC origin of
                     replication"
     primer_bind     9880..9899
                     /label=pBR322ori-F
                     /note="pBR322 origin, forward primer"
ORIGIN
        1 tagttattaa tagtaatcaa ttacggggtc attagttcat agcccatata tggagttccg
       61 cgttacataa cttacggtaa atggcccgcc tggctgaccg cccaacgacc cccgcccatt
      121 gacgtcaata atgacgtatg ttcccatagt aacgccaata gggactttcc attgacgtca
      181 atgggtggag tatttacggt aaactgccca cttggcagta catcaagtgt atcatatgcc
      241 aagtacgccc cctattgacg tcaatgacgg taaatggccc gcctggcatt atgcccagta
      301 catgacctta tgggactttc ctacttggca gtacatctac gtattagtca tcgctattac
      361 catggtgatg cggttttggc agtacatcaa tgggcgtgga tagcggtttg actcacgggg
      421 atttccaagt ctccacccca ttgacgtcaa tgggagtttg ttttggcacc aaaatcaacg
      481 ggactttcca aaatgtcgta acaactccgc cccattgacg caaatgggcg gtaggcgtgt
      541 acggtgggag gtctatataa gcagagctgg tttagtgaac cgtcagatcc gctagcgcta
      601 ccggactcag atctcgagct caagcttcga attctgcagt cgacccacgc gtccgcggac
      661 gcgtggggag cggtccatgg acccgcgggg cccggcgccc cagactctgc gccgtcggga
      721 cggagcccaa gatgtcggcc taggccgggg cgcgacgacg cggacggggc ggcgaggagg
      781 cgccgctgct gccggggctc gcagccgccg agcccccgag ggcgcgccct gacggactgg
      841 ccgagccggc ggtgagaggc cggcgcgtcg ggagcgggcc gcgcggcacc atgtcggcca
      901 aggtgcggct caagaagctg gagcagctgc tcctggacgg gccctggcgc aacgagagcg
      961 ccctgagcgt ggaaacgctg ctcgacgtgc tcgtctgcct gtacaccgag tgcagccact
     1021 cggccctgcg ccgcgacaag tacgtggccg agttcctcga gtgggctaaa ccatttacac
     1081 agctggtgaa agaaatgcag cttcatcgag aagactttga aataattaaa gtaattggaa
     1141 gaggtgcttt tggtgaggtt gctgttgtca aaatgaagaa tactgaacga atttatgcaa
     1201 tgaaaatcct caacaagtgg gagatgctga aaagagcaga gaccgcgtgc ttccgagagg
     1261 agcgcgatgt gctggtgaac ggcgactgcc agtggatcac cgcgctgcac tacgcctttc
     1321 aggacgagaa ccacctgtat ttagtcatgg attactatgt gggtggtgat ttactgaccc
     1381 tgctcagcaa atttgaagac aagcttccgg aagatatggc gaggttctac attggtgaaa
     1441 tggtgctggc cattgactcc atccatcagc ttcattacgt gcacagagac attaaacctg
     1501 acaatgtcct tttggacgtg aatggtcata tccgcctggc tgactttgga tcatgtttga
     1561 agatgaatga tgatggcact gtgcagtcct ccgtggccgt gggcacacct gactacatct
     1621 cgccggagat cctgcaggcg atggaggacg gcatgggcaa atacgggcct gagtgtgact
     1681 ggtggtctct gggtgtctgc atgtatgaga tgctctatgg agaaacgccg ttttatgcgg
     1741 agtcactcgt ggagacctat gggaagatca tgaaccatga agagcgattc cagttcccat
     1801 cccatgtcac ggatgtatct gaagaagcga aggacctcat ccagagactg atctgcagta
     1861 gagaacgccg gctggggcag aatggaatag aggatttcaa aaagcatgcg ttttttgaag
     1921 gtctaaattg ggaaaatata cgaaacctag aagcacctta tattcctgat gtgagcagtc
     1981 cctctgacac atccaacttc gacgtggatg acgacgtgct gagaaacacg gaaatattac
     2041 ctcctggttc tcacacaggc ttttctggat tacatttgcc attcattggt tttacattca
     2101 caacggaaag ctgtttttct gatcgaggct ctctgaagag cataatgcag tccaacacat
     2161 taaccaaaga tgaggatgtg cagcgggacc tggagcacag cctgcagatg gaagcttacg
     2221 agaggaggat tcggaggctg gaacaggaga agctggagct gagcaggaag ctgcaagagt
     2281 ccacccagac cgtgcagtcc ctccacggct catctcgggc cctcagcaat tcaaaccgag
     2341 ataaagaaat caaaaagcta aatgaagaaa tcgaacgctt gaagaataaa atagcagatt
     2401 caaacaggct cgagcgacag cttgaggaca cagtggcgct tcgccaagag cgtgaggact
     2461 ccacgcagcg gctgcggggg ctggagaagc agcaccgcgt ggtccggcag gagaaggagg
     2521 agctgcacaa gcaactggtt gaagcctcag agcggttgaa atcccaggcc aaggaactca
     2581 aagatgccca tcagcagcga aagctggccc tgcaggagtt ctcggagctg aacgagcgca
     2641 tggcagagct ccgtgcccag aagcagaagg tgtcccggca gctgcgagac aaggaggagg
     2701 agatggaggt ggccacgcag aaggtggacg ccatgcggca ggaaatgcgg agagctgaga
     2761 agctcaggaa agagctggaa gctcagcttg atgatgctgt tgctgaggcc tccaaggagc
     2821 gcaagcttcg tgagcacagc gagaacttct gcaagcaaat ggaaagcgag ctggaggccc
     2881 tcaaggtgaa gcaaggaggc cggggagcgg gtgccacctt agagcaccag caagagattt
     2941 ccaaaatcaa atccgagctg gagaagaaag tcttatttta tgaagaggaa ttggtcagac
     3001 gtgaggcctc ccatgtgcta gaagtgaaaa atgtgaagaa ggaggtgcat gattcagaaa
     3061 gccaccagct ggccctgcag aaagaaatct tgatgttaaa agataagtta gaaaagtcaa
     3121 agcgagaacg gcataacgag atggaggagg cagtaggtac aataaaagat aaatacgaac
     3181 gagaaagagc gatgctgttt gatgaaaaca agaagctaac tgctgaaaat gaaaagctct
     3241 gttcctttgt ggataaactc acagctcaaa atagacagct ggaggatgag ctgcaggatc
     3301 tggcagccaa gaaggagtca gtggcccact gggaagctca gattgcggaa atcattcagt
     3361 gggtcagtga cgagaaagat gcccggggtt accttcaagc tcttgcttcc aagatgaccg
     3421 aagagctcga ggctttgagg agttctagtc tggggtcaag aacactggac ccgctgtgga
     3481 aggtgcgccg cagccagaag ctggacatgt ccgcgcggct ggagctgcag tcggccctgg
     3541 aggcggagat ccgggccaag cagcttgtcc aggaggagct caggaaggtc aaggacgcca
     3601 acctcacctt ggaaagcaaa ctaaaggatt ccgaagccaa aaacagagaa ttattagaag
     3661 aaatggaaat tttgaagaaa aagatggaag aaaaattcag agcagatact gggctcaaac
     3721 ttccagattt tcaggattcc atttttgagt atttcaacac tgctcctctt gcacatgacc
     3781 tgacatttag aaccagctca gctagtgagc aagaaacaca agctccgaag ccagaagcgt
     3841 ccccgtcgat gtctgtggct gcatcagagc agcaggagga catggctcgg cccccgcaga
     3901 ggccatccgc tgtgccgttg cccaccacgc aggccctggc tctggctgga ccgaagccaa
     3961 aagctcacca gttcagcatc aagtccttct ccagccctac tcagtgcagc cactgcacct
     4021 ccctgatggt tgggctgatc cggcagggct acgcctgcga ggtgtgttcc tttgcttgcc
     4081 acgtgtcctg caaagacggt gccccccagg tgtgcccaat acctcccgag cagtccaaga
     4141 ggcctctggg cgtggacgtg cagcgaggca tcggaacagc ctacaaaggc catgtcaagg
     4201 tcccaaagcc cacgggggtg aagaagggat ggcagcgcgc atatgcagtc gtctgtgact
     4261 gcaagctctt cctgtatgat ctgcctgaag gaaaatccac ccagcctggt gtcattgcga
     4321 gccaagtctt ggatctcaga gatgacgagt tttccgtgag ctcagtcctg gcctcagatg
     4381 tcattcatgc tacacgccga gatattccat gtatattcag ggtgacggcc tctctcttag
     4441 gtgcaccttc taagaccagc tcgctgctca ttctgacaga aaatgagaat gaaaagaaga
     4501 agtgggttgg gattctagaa ggactccagt ccatccttca taaaaaccgg ctgaggaatc
     4561 aggtcgtgca tgttcccttg gaagcctacg acagctcgct gcctctcatc aaggccatcc
     4621 tgacagctgc catcgtggat gcagacagga ttgcagtcgg cctagaagaa gggctctatg
     4681 tcatagaggt cacccgagat gtgatcgtcc gtgccgctga ctgtaagaag gtacaccaga
     4741 tcgagcttgc tcccagggag aagatcgtaa tcctcctctg tggccggaac caccatgtgc
     4801 acctctatcc gtggtcgtcc cttgatggag cggaaggcag ctttgacatc aagcttccgg
     4861 aaaccaaagg ctgccagctc atggccacgg ccacactcaa gaggaactct ggcacctgcc
     4921 tgtttgtggc cgtgaaacgg ctgatccttt gctatgagat ccagagaacg aagccattcc
     4981 acagaaagtt caatgagatt gtggctcccg gcagcgtgca gtgcctggcg gtgctcaggg
     5041 acaggctctg tgtgggctac ccttctgggt tctgcctgct gagcatccag ggggacgggc
     5101 agcctctaaa cctggtaaat cccaatgacc cctcgcttgc gttcctctca caacagtctt
     5161 ttgatgccct ttgtgctgtg gagctcgaaa gcgaggagta cctgctttgc ttcagccaca
     5221 tgggactgta cgtggacccg caaggccgga gggcacgcgc gcaggagctc atgtggcctg
     5281 cggctcctgt cgcctgtagt tgcagcccca cccacgtcac ggtgtacagc gagtatggcg
     5341 tggacgtctt tgatgtgcgc accatggagt gggtgcagac catcggcctg cggaggataa
     5401 ggcccctgaa ctctgaaggc accctcaacc tcctcaactg cgagcctcca cgcttgatct
     5461 acttcaagag caagttctcg ggagcggttc tcaacgtgcc ggacacctcc gacaacagca
     5521 agaagcagat gctgcgcacc aggagcaaaa ggcggttcgt cttcaaggtc ccagaggaag
     5581 agagactgca gcagaggcga gagatgctta gagacccaga attgagatcc aaaatgatat
     5641 ccaacccaac caacttcaac cacgtggccc acatgggccc aggcgacggc atgcaggtgc
     5701 tcatggacct gcctctgagt gctgtgcccc cctcccagga ggaaaggccg ggccccgctc
     5761 ccaccaacct ggctcgccag cctccatcca ggaacaagcc ctacatctcg tggccctcat
     5821 caggtggatc ggagcctagc gtgactgtgc ctctgagaag tatgtctgat ccagaccagg
     5881 actttgacaa agagcctgat tcggactcca ccaaacactc aactccatcg aatagctcca
     5941 accccagcgg cccaccgagc cccaactccc cccacaggag ccagctcccc ctcgaaggcc
     6001 tggagcagcc ggcctgtgac accgcaccgg tcgccaccat ggtgagcaag ggcgaggagc
     6061 tgttcaccgg ggtggtgccc atcctggtcg agctggacgg cgacgtaaac ggccacaagt
     6121 tcagcgtgtc cggcgagggc gagggcgatg ccacctacgg caagctgacc ctgaagttca
     6181 tctgcaccac cggcaagctg cccgtgccct ggcccaccct cgtgaccacc ctgacctacg
     6241 gcgtgcagtg cttcagccgc taccccgacc acatgaagca gcacgacttc ttcaagtccg
     6301 ccatgcccga aggctacgtc caggagcgca ccatcttctt caaggacgac ggcaactaca
     6361 agacccgcgc cgaggtgaag ttcgagggcg acaccctggt gaaccgcatc gagctgaagg
     6421 gcatcgactt caaggaggac ggcaacatcc tggggcacaa gctggagtac aactacaaca
     6481 gccacaacgt ctatatcatg gccgacaagc agaagaacgg catcaaggtg aacttcaaga
     6541 tccgccacaa catcgaggac ggcagcgtgc agctcgccga ccactaccag cagaacaccc
     6601 ccatcggcga cggccccgtg ctgctgcccg acaaccacta cctgagcacc cagtccgccc
     6661 tgagcaaaga ccccaacgag aagcgcgatc acatggtcct gctggagttc gtgaccgccg
     6721 ccgggatcac tctcggcatg gacgagctgt acaagtaaag cggccgcgac tctagatcat
     6781 aatcagccat accacatttg tagaggtttt acttgcttta aaaaacctcc cacacctccc
     6841 cctgaacctg aaacataaaa tgaatgcaat tgttgttgtt aacttgttta ttgcagctta
     6901 taatggttac aaataaagca atagcatcac aaatttcaca aataaagcat ttttttcact
     6961 gcattctagt tgtggtttgt ccaaactcat caatgtatct taaggcgtaa attgtaagcg
     7021 ttaatatttt gttaaaattc gcgttaaatt tttgttaaat cagctcattt tttaaccaat
     7081 aggccgaaat cggcaaaatc ccttataaat caaaagaata gaccgagata gggttgagtg
     7141 ttgttccagt ttggaacaag agtccactat taaagaacgt ggactccaac gtcaaaggnn
     7201 nnnnnnnnnn nnnnnnnnnn nnnnnnnnnn nnnnnnnnnn nnnnnnntnn nnnnnnnnnn
     7261 nnnnnnnnnn nnnnnnnnnn nnnnnnnnnn nnnnnnnnnn nnnnnnnnnn nnnnnnnnnn
     7321 nnnnnnnnnn nnnnnnnnng nnnnnnnnnn nnnnnnnnnn nnnnnnnnnn nnnnnnnnnn
     7381 nnnnnnnnnn nnnnnnnnnn nnnnnnnnnn nnnnnnnnnn nnnnnnnnnn nnnnnnnnnn
     7441 nnnnnnnnnn nnnnnnnnnn nnnncaggtg gcacttttcg gggaaatgtg cgcggaaccc
     7501 ctatttgttt atttttctaa atacattcaa atatgtatcc gctcatgaga caataaccct
     7561 gataaatgct tcaataatat tgaaaaagga agagtcctga ggcggaaaga accagctgtg
     7621 gaatgtgtgt cagttagggt gtggaaagtc cccaggctcc ccagcaggca gaagtatgca
     7681 aagcatgcat ctcaattagt cagcaaccag gtgtggaaag tccccaggct ccccagcagg
     7741 cagaagtatg caaagcatgc atctcaatta gtcagcaacc atagtcccgc ccctaactcc
     7801 gcccatcccg cccctaactc cgcccagttc cgcccattct ccgccccatg gctgactaat
     7861 tttttttatt tatgcagagg ccgaggccgc ctcggcctct gagctattcc agaagtagtg
     7921 aggaggcttt tttggaggcc taggcttttg caaagatcga tcaagagaca ggatgaggat
     7981 cgtttcgcat gattgaacaa gatggattgc acgcaggttc tccggccgct tgggtggaga
     8041 ggctattcgg ctatgactgg gcacaacaga caatcggctg ctctgatgcc gccgtgttcc
     8101 ggctgtcagc gcaggggcgc ccggttcttt ttgtcaagac cgacctgtcc ggtgccctga
     8161 atgaactgca agacgaggca gcgcggctat cgtggctggc cacgacgggc gttccttgcg
     8221 cagctgtgct cgacgttgtc actgaagcgg gaagggactg gctgctattg ggcgaagtgc
     8281 cggggcagga tctcctgtca tctcaccttg ctcctgccga gaaagtatcc atcatggctg
     8341 atgcaatgcg gcggctgcat acgcttgatc cggctacctg cccattcgac caccaagcga
     8401 aacatcgcat cgagcgagca cgtactcgga tggaagccgg tcttgtcgat caggatgatc
     8461 tggacgaaga gcatcagggg ctcgcgccag ccgaactgtt cgccaggctc aaggcgagca
     8521 tgcccgacgg cgaggatctc gtcgtgaccc atggcgatgc ctgcttgccg aatatcatgg
     8581 tggaaaatgg ccgcttttct ggattcatcg actgtggccg gctgggtgtg gcggaccgct
     8641 atcaggacat agcgttggct acccgtgata ttgctgaaga gcttggcggc gaatgggctg
     8701 accgcttcct cgtgctttac ggtatcgccg ctcccgattc gcagcgcatc gccttctatc
     8761 gccttcttga cgagttcttc tgagcgggac tctggggttc gaaatgaccg accaagcgac
     8821 gcccaacctg ccatcacgag atttcgattc caccgccgcc ttctatgaaa ggttgggctt
     8881 cggaatcgtt ttccgggacg ccggctggat gatcctccag cgcggggatc tcatgctgga
     8941 gttcttcgcc caccctaggg ggaggctaac tgaaacacgg aaggagacaa taccggaagg
     9001 aacccgcgct atgacggcaa taaaaagaca gaataaaacg cacggtgttg ggtcgtttgt
     9061 tcataaacgc ggggttcggt cccagggctg gcactctgtc gataccccac cgagacccca
     9121 ttggggccaa tacgcccgcg tttcttcctt ttccccaccc caccccccaa gttcgggtga
     9181 aggcccaggg ctcgcagcca acgtcggggc ggcaggccct gccatagcct caggttactc
     9241 atatatactt tagattgatt taaaacttca tttttaattt aaaaggatct aggtgaagat
     9301 cctttttgat aatctcatga ccaaaatccc ttaacgtgag ttttcgttcc actgagcgtc
     9361 agaccccgta gaaaagatca aaggatcttc ttgagatcct ttttttctgc gcgtaatctg
     9421 ctgcttgcaa acaaaaaaac caccgctacc agcggtggtt tgtttgccgg atcaagagct
     9481 accaactctt tttccgaagg taactggctt cagcagagcg cagataccaa atactgtcct
     9541 tctagtgtag ccgtagttag gccaccactt caagaactct gtagcaccgc ctacatacct
     9601 cgctctgcta atcctgttac cagtggctgc tgccagtggc gataagtcgt gtcttaccgg
     9661 gttggactca agacgatagt taccggataa ggcgcagcgg tcgggctgaa cggggggttc
     9721 gtgcacacag cccagcttgg agcgaacgac ctacaccgaa ctgagatacc tacagcgtga
     9781 gctatgagaa agcgccacgc ttcccgaagg gagaaaggcg gacaggtatc cggtaagcgg
     9841 cagggtcgga acaggagagc gcacgaggga gcttccaggg ggaaacgcct ggtatcttta
     9901 tagtcctgtc gggtttcgcc acctctgact tgagcgtcga tttttgtgat gctcgtcagg
     9961 ggggcggagc ctatggaaaa acgccagcaa cgcggccttt ttacggttcc tggccttttg
    10021 ctggcctttt gctcacatgt tctttcctgc gttatcccct gattctgtgg ataaccgtat
    10081 taccgccatg cat
//
